Addgene plasmid #110842: pLenti-BE3-PGK-Puro
Purpose: Lentiviral vector for constitutive expression of BE3 (not codon optimized)
Depositing lab: Lukas Dow. Depositing organization: Cornell University. Publication: Optimized base editors enable efficient editing in cells, organoids and mice. Zafra MP, Schatoff EM, Katti A, Foronda M, Breinig M, Schweitzer AY, Simon A, Han T, Goswami S, Montgomery E, Thibado J, Kastenhuber ER, Sanchez-Rivera FJ, Shi J, Vakoc CR, Lowe SW, Tschaharganeh DF, Dow LE. Nat Biotechnol. 2018 Jul 3. pii: nbt.4194. doi: 10.1038/nbt.4194. PubMed 29969439.
Backbone
  Vector backbone: pLL3.3
  Backbone size w/o insert (bp): 6054
  Vector type: Lentiviral
  Selectable markers: Puromycin
Growth in bacteria
  Bacterial resistance: Ampicillin, 100 μg/mL
  Growth temperature: 30°C
  Growth strain: NEB Stable
  Copy number: Low Copy
Gene/Insert
  Gene/Insert name: BE3
  Species: Synthetic
  Insert size (bp): 5130
  Mutation: D10A
  Promoter: EF1s
  Cloning method: Gibson Cloning
  Sequencing primers: 5′ TAAGTGCAGTAGTCGCCGTG; 3′ TTAAGAATACCAGTCAATCTTTC
Terms and licenses: Academic/Nonprofit Terms; Industry Terms: Not Available to Industry
How to cite: pLenti-BE3-PGK-Puro was a gift from Lukas Dow (Addgene plasmid # 110842 ; http://n2t.net/addgene:110842 ; RRID:Addgene_110842)
