[The description below was written by a language model from this plasmid's Addgene catalogue record and pLannotate feature annotations shown in this document.]
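Description:
pLenti-BE3-PGK-Puro is an HIV-1-based lentiviral transfer vector built on the pLL3.3 backbone for constitutive expression of the BE3 cytosine base editor in mammalian cells. In bacteria it is maintained through a ColE1/pUC-type origin and ampicillin resistance (AmpR with its bla promoter); the catalogue lists it as low copy even though the origin is annotated as a high-copy type. The viral genome is transcribed in packaging cells from a CMV enhancer/promoter fused to a truncated 5' LTR. It carries the Ψ packaging signal with a gag fragment, the RRE for Rev-dependent nuclear export, the cPPT/CTS, a WPRE that enhances transcript expression, and a downstream LTR preceded by a nef fragment. The two sequence records (depositor and repository NGS) differ by about one nucleotide in length and give the same feature map.

The payload is a roughly 5.1 kb BE3 open reading frame driven by the short EF-1α core promoter (EF1s). It consists of rat APOBEC1 cytidine deaminase, a short linker, Streptococcus pyogenes Cas9 carrying the D10A nickase mutation, and the phage PBS2 uracil glycosylase inhibitor (UGI), which blocks excision of the uracil intermediate so that C-to-T conversions are retained. The automated annotation labels the linker as an ABE(7.10) fragment and the Cas9 as the VQR variant. These look like best-match calls by the annotation tool, since the catalogue records only D10A. A separate mouse PGK promoter drives puromycin N-acetyltransferase for selection of transduced cells. The coding sequence is the original, non-codon-optimized BE3. No guide RNA cassette is annotated, so a guide would have to be supplied separately. The vector is suited to making stable base editor-expressing cell populations.
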