Features (pLannotate 1.2.2; 23 found; start..end, strand, type, name):
     30..82      -  misc_feature   bom (fragment): basis of mobility region from pBR322
    237..616     +  enhancer       CMV enhancer: human cytomegalovirus immediate early enhancer
    617..816     +  promoter       CMV promoter: human cytomegalovirus (CMV) immediate early promoter
    834..1014    +  LTR            5' LTR (truncated): truncated 5' long terminal repeat (LTR) from HIV-1
   1061..1186    +  misc_feature   HIV-1 Ψ: packaging signal of human immunodeficiency virus type 1
   1170..1508    +  CDS            HIV-1 gag (fragment): gag protein from human immunodeficiency virus 1; gag
   1685..1918    +  misc_feature   RRE: The Rev response element (RRE) of HIV-1 allows for Rev-dependent mRNA export from the nucleus to the cytoplasm.
   2295..2395    +  CDS            Rev (fragment): human immunodeficiency virus 1 (HIV-1) Rev protein; rev; enhances nuclear export of unspliced and incompletely spliced viral mRNAs
   2445..2562    +  misc_feature   cPPT/CTS: central polypurine tract and central termination sequence of HIV-1
   2680..2891    +  promoter       EF-1α core promoter: core promoter for human elongation factor EF-1α
   2942..3628    +  CDS            Apobec1: ABEC1_RAT - Experimental evidence at protein level: Swiss-Prot protein existence level 1. Catalytic component of the apolipoprotein B mRNA editing enzyme complex which is responsible for the postranscriptional editing of a CAA codon for Gln to a UAA codon for stop in the APOB mRNA. May also play a role in the epigenetic regulation of gene expression by participating in DNA demethylation. From Rattus norvegicus (Rat).
   3629..3676    +  CDS            ABE(7.10) (fragment): adenine base editor comprising wild-type E. coli TadA fused to the evolved TadA*(7.10) mutant (Gaudelli et al., 2017)
   3677..7777    +  CDS            Cas9 VQR: Streptococcus pyogenes Cas9 endonuclease with the D1135V/R1335Q/T1337R mutations has an altered recognition specificity for the protospacer adjacent motif (PAM) (Kleinstiver et al., 2015)
   7790..8038    +  CDS            UGI: UNGI_BPPB2 - Experimental evidence at protein level: Swiss-Prot protein existence level 1. This protein binds specifically and reversibly to the host uracil-DNA glycosylase, preventing removal of uracil residues from PBS2 DNA by the host uracil-excision repair system. From Bacillus phage PBS2 (Bacteriophage PBS2).
   8136..8635    +  promoter       PGK promoter: mouse phosphoglycerate kinase 1 promoter
   8656..9255    +  CDS            PuroR: puromycin N-acetyltransferase; pac from Streptomyces alboniger; confers resistance to puromycin
   9308..9896    +  misc_feature   WPRE: woodchuck hepatitis virus posttranscriptional regulatory element
   9897..9916    +  misc_feature   MCS (fragment): pBluescript multiple cloning site
   9918..10418   +  CDS            nef (fragment): NEF_HV1LA - Experimental evidence at protein level: Swiss-Prot protein existence level 1. Extracellular Nef protein targets CD4(+) T-lymphocytes for apoptosis by interacting with CXCR4 surface receptors. From Human immunodeficiency virus type 1 group M subtype B (isolate Lai) (HIV-1).
  10425..10605   +  LTR            5' LTR (truncated): truncated 5' long terminal repeat (LTR) from HIV-1
  10667..11255   -  rep_origin     ori: high-copy-number ColE1/pMB1/pBR322/pUC origin of replication
  11426..12286   -  CDS            AmpR: β-lactamase; bla; confers resistance to ampicillin, carbenicillin, and related antibiotics
  12287..12391   -  promoter       AmpR promoter: bla
>Addgene plasmid #110842 | pLenti-BE3-PGK-Puro | depositor full sequence | sequence record 208394 | Full Sequence
TCGACGGATCGGGAGATCTCCCGATCCCCTATGGTGCACTCTCAGTACAATCTGCTCTGATGCCGCATAG
TTAAGCCAGTATCTGCTCCCTGCTTGTGTGTTGGAGGTCGCTGAGTAGTGCGCGAGCAAAATTTAAGCTA
CAACAAGGCAAGGCTTGACCGACAATTGCATGAAGAATCTGCTTAGGGTTAGGCGTTTTGCGCTGCTTCG
CGATGTACGGGCCAGATATACGCGTTGACATTGATTATTGACTAGTTATTAATAGTAATCAATTACGGGG
TCATTAGTTCATAGCCCATATATGGAGTTCCGCGTTACATAACTTACGGTAAATGGCCCGCCTGGCTGAC
CGCCCAACGACCCCCGCCCATTGACGTCAATAATGACGTATGTTCCCATAGTAACGCCAATAGGGACTTT
CCATTGACGTCAATGGGTGGAGTATTTACGGTAAACTGCCCACTTGGCAGTACATCAAGTGTATCATATG
CCAAGTACGCCCCCTATTGACGTCAATGACGGTAAATGGCCCGCCTGGCATTATGCCCAGTACATGACCT
TATGGGACTTTCCTACTTGGCAGTACATCTACGTATTAGTCATCGCTATTACCATGGTGATGCGGTTTTG
GCAGTACATCAATGGGCGTGGATAGCGGTTTGACTCACGGGGATTTCCAAGTCTCCACCCCATTGACGTC
AATGGGAGTTTGTTTTGGCACCAAAATCAACGGGACTTTCCAAAATGTCGTAACAACTCCGCCCCATTGA
CGCAAATGGGCGGTAGGCGTGTACGGTGGGAGGTCTATATAAGCAGCGCGTTTTGCCTGTACTGGGTCTC
TCTGGTTAGACCAGATCTGAGCCTGGGAGCTCTCTGGCTAACTAGGGAACCCACTGCTTAAGCCTCAATA
AAGCTTGCCTTGAGTGCTTCAAGTAGTGTGTGCCCGTCTGTTGTGTGACTCTGGTAACTAGAGATCCCTC
AGACCCTTTTAGTCAGTGTGGAAAATCTCTAGCAGTGGCGCCCGAACAGGGACTTGAAAGCGAAAGGGAA
ACCAGAGGAGCTCTCTCGACGCAGGACTCGGCTTGCTGAAGCGCGCACGGCAAGAGGCGAGGGGCGGCGA
CTGGTGAGTACGCCAAAAATTTTGACTAGCGGAGGCTAGAAGGAGAGAGATGGGTGCGAGAGCGTCAGTA
TTAAGCGGGGGAGAATTAGATCGCGATGGGAAAAAATTCGGTTAAGGCCAGGGGGAAAGAAAAAATATAA
ATTAAAACATATAGTATGGGCAAGCAGGGAGCTAGAACGATTCGCAGTTAATCCTGGCCTGTTAGAAACA
TCAGAAGGCTGTAGACAAATACTGGGACAGCTACAACCATCCCTTCAGACAGGATCAGAAGAACTTAGAT
CATTATATAATACAGTAGCAACCCTCTATTGTGTGCATCAAAGGATAGAGATAAAAGACACCAAGGAAGC
TTTAGACAAGATAGAGGAAGAGCAAAACAAAAGTAAGACCACCGCACAGCAAGCGGCCGGCCGCGCTGAT
CTTCAGACCTGGAGGAGGAGATATGAGGGACAATTGGAGAAGTGAATTATATAAATATAAAGTAGTAAAA
ATTGAACCATTAGGAGTAGCACCCACCAAGGCAAAGAGAAGAGTGGTGCAGAGAGAAAAAAGAGCAGTGG
GAATAGGAGCTTTGTTCCTTGGGTTCTTGGGAGCAGCAGGAAGCACTATGGGCGCAGCGTCAATGACGCT
GACGGTACAGGCCAGACAATTATTGTCTGGTATAGTGCAGCAGCAGAACAATTTGCTGAGGGCTATTGAG
GCGCAACAGCATCTGTTGCAACTCACAGTCTGGGGCATCAAGCAGCTCCAGGCAAGAATCCTGGCTGTGG
AAAGATACCTAAAGGATCAACAGCTCCTGGGGATTTGGGGTTGCTCTGGAAAACTCATTTGCACCACTGC
TGTGCCTTGGAATGCTAGTTGGAGTAATAAATCTCTGGAACAGATTTGGAATCACACGACCTGGATGGAG
TGGGACAGAGAAATTAACAATTACACAAGCTTAATACACTCCTTAATTGAAGAATCGCAAAACCAGCAAG
AAAAGAATGAACAAGAATTATTGGAATTAGATAAATGGGCAAGTTTGTGGAATTGGTTTAACATAACAAA
TTGGCTGTGGTATATAAAATTATTCATAATGATAGTAGGAGGCTTGGTAGGTTTAAGAATAGTTTTTGCT
GTACTTTCTATAGTGAATAGAGTTAGGCAGGGATATTCACCATTATCGTTTCAGACCCACCTCCCAACCC
CGAGGGGACCCGACAGGCCCGAAGGAATAGAAGAAGAAGGTGGAGAGAGAGACAGAGACAGATCCATTCG
ATTAGTGAACGGATCGGCACTGCGTGCGCCAATTCTGCAGACAAATGGCAGTATTCATCCACAATTTTAA
AAGAAAAGGGGGGATTGGGGGGTACAGTGCAGGGGAAAGAATAGTAGACATAATAGCAACAGACATACAA
ACTAAAGAATTACAAAAACAAATTACAAAAATTCAAAATTTTCGGGTTTATTACAGGGACAGCAGAGATC
CAGTTTGGTTAGTACCGGGCCCGGGTCGACTAGTGATCAGTGTGAGGGAGTGTAAAGCTGGTTTTCGAGT
GGCTCCGGTGCCCGTCAGTGGGCAGAGCGCACATCGCCCACAGTCCCCGAGAAGTTGGGGGGAGGGGTCG
GCAATTGAACCGGTGCCTAGAGAAGGTGGCGCGGGGTAAACTGGGAAAGTGATGTCGTGTACTGGCTCCG
CCTTTTTCCCGAGGGTGGGGGAGAACCGTATATAAGTGCAGTAGTCGCCGTGAACGTTCTTTTTCGCAAC
GGGTTTGCCGCCAGAACACAGGTGTCGTGACGCGGCTAACTCGAACGCTAGCTGTGCGATCGTTTGCCAC
CATGAGCTCAGAGACTGGCCCAGTGGCTGTGGACCCCACATTGAGACGGCGGATCGAGCCCCATGAGTTT
GAGGTATTCTTCGATCCGAGAGAGCTCCGCAAGGAGACCTGCCTGCTTTACGAAATTAATTGGGGGGGCC
GGCACTCCATTTGGCGACATACATCACAGAACACTAACAAGCACGTCGAAGTCAACTTCATCGAGAAGTT
CACGACAGAAAGATATTTCTGTCCGAACACAAGGTGCAGCATTACCTGGTTTCTCAGCTGGAGCCCATGC
GGCGAATGTAGTAGGGCCATCACTGAATTCCTGTCAAGGTATCCCCACGTCACTCTGTTTATTTACATCG
CAAGGCTGTACCACCACGCTGACCCCCGCAATCGACAAGGCCTGCGGGATTTGATCTCTTCAGGTGTGAC
TATCCAAATTATGACTGAGCAGGAGTCAGGATACTGCTGGAGAAACTTTGTGAATTATAGCCCGAGTAAT
GAAGCCCACTGGCCTAGGTATCCCCATCTGTGGGTACGACTGTACGTTCTTGAACTGTACTGCATCATAC
TGGGCCTGCCTCCTTGTCTCAACATTCTGAGAAGGAAGCAGCCACAGCTGACATTCTTTACCATCGCTCT
TCAGTCTTGTCATTACCAGCGACTGCCCCCACACATTCTCTGGGCCACCGGGTTGAAAAGCGGCAGCGAG
ACTCCCGGGACCTCAGAGTCCGCCACACCCGAAAGTGATAAAAAGTATTCTATTGGTTTAGCCATCGGCA
CTAATTCCGTTGGATGGGCTGTCATAACCGATGAATACAAAGTACCTTCAAAGAAATTTAAGGTGTTGGG
GAACACAGACCGTCATTCGATTAAAAAGAATCTTATCGGTGCCCTCCTATTCGATAGTGGCGAAACGGCA
GAGGCGACTCGCCTGAAACGAACCGCTCGGAGAAGGTATACACGTCGCAAGAACCGAATATGTTACTTAC
AAGAAATTTTTAGCAATGAGATGGCCAAAGTTGACGATTCTTTCTTTCACCGTTTGGAAGAGTCCTTCCT
TGTCGAAGAGGACAAGAAACATGAACGGCACCCCATCTTTGGAAACATAGTAGATGAGGTGGCATATCAT
GAAAAGTACCCAACGATTTATCACCTCAGAAAAAAGCTAGTTGACTCAACTGATAAAGCGGACCTGAGGT
TAATCTACTTGGCTCTTGCCCATATGATAAAGTTCCGTGGGCACTTTCTCATTGAGGGTGATCTAAATCC
GGACAACTCGGATGTCGACAAACTGTTCATCCAGTTAGTACAAACCTATAATCAGTTGTTTGAAGAGAAC
CCTATAAATGCAAGTGGCGTGGATGCGAAGGCTATTCTTAGCGCCCGCCTCTCTAAATCCCGACGGCTAG
AAAACCTGATCGCACAATTACCCGGAGAGAAGAAAAATGGGTTGTTCGGTAACCTTATAGCGCTCTCACT
AGGCCTGACACCAAATTTTAAGTCGAACTTCGACTTAGCTGAAGATGCCAAATTGCAGCTTAGTAAGGAC
ACGTACGATGACGATCTCGACAATCTACTGGCACAAATTGGAGATCAGTATGCGGACTTATTTTTGGCTG
CCAAAAACCTTAGCGATGCAATCCTCCTATCTGACATACTGAGAGTTAATACTGAGATTACCAAGGCGCC
GTTATCCGCTTCAATGATCAAAAGGTACGATGAACATCACCAAGACTTGACACTTCTCAAGGCCCTAGTC
CGTCAGCAACTGCCTGAGAAATATAAGGAAATATTCTTTGATCAGTCGAAAAACGGGTACGCAGGTTATA
TTGACGGCGGAGCGAGTCAAGAGGAATTCTACAAGTTTATCAAACCCATATTAGAGAAGATGGATGGGAC
GGAAGAGTTGCTTGTAAAACTCAATCGCGAAGATCTACTGCGAAAGCAGCGGACTTTCGACAACGGTAGC
ATTCCACATCAAATCCACTTAGGCGAATTGCATGCTATACTTAGAAGGCAGGAGGATTTTTATCCGTTCC
TCAAAGACAATCGTGAAAAGATTGAGAAAATCCTAACCTTTCGCATACCTTACTATGTGGGACCCCTGGC
CCGAGGGAACTCTCGGTTCGCATGGATGACAAGAAAGTCCGAAGAAACGATTACTCCATGGAATTTTGAG
GAAGTTGTCGATAAAGGTGCGTCAGCTCAATCGTTCATCGAGAGGATGACCAACTTTGACAAGAATTTAC
CGAACGAAAAAGTATTGCCTAAGCACAGTTTACTTTACGAGTATTTCACAGTGTACAATGAACTCACGAA
AGTTAAGTATGTCACTGAGGGCATGCGTAAACCCGCCTTTCTAAGCGGAGAACAGAAGAAAGCAATAGTA
GATCTGTTATTCAAGACCAACCGCAAAGTGACAGTTAAGCAATTGAAAGAGGACTACTTTAAGAAAATTG
AATGCTTCGATTCTGTCGAGATCTCCGGGGTAGAAGATCGATTTAATGCGTCACTTGGTACGTATCATGA
CCTCCTAAAGATAATTAAAGATAAGGACTTCCTGGATAACGAAGAGAATGAAGATATCTTAGAAGATATA
GTGTTGACTCTTACCCTCTTTGAAGATCGGGAAATGATTGAGGAAAGACTAAAAACATACGCTCACCTGT
TCGACGATAAGGTTATGAAACAGTTAAAGAGGCGTCGCTATACGGGCTGGGGACGATTGTCGCGGAAACT
TATCAACGGGATAAGAGACAAGCAAAGTGGTAAAACTATTCTCGATTTTCTAAAGAGCGACGGCTTCGCC
AATAGGAACTTTATGCAGCTGATCCATGATGACTCTTTAACCTTCAAAGAGGATATACAAAAGGCACAGG
TTTCCGGACAAGGGGACTCATTGCACGAACATATTGCGAATCTTGCTGGTTCGCCAGCCATCAAAAAGGG
CATACTCCAGACAGTCAAAGTAGTGGATGAGCTAGTTAAGGTCATGGGACGTCACAAACCGGAAAACATT
GTAATCGAGATGGCACGCGAAAATCAAACGACTCAGAAGGGGCAAAAAAACAGTCGAGAGCGGATGAAGA
GAATAGAAGAGGGTATTAAAGAACTGGGCAGCCAGATCTTAAAGGAGCATCCTGTGGAAAATACCCAATT
GCAGAACGAGAAACTTTACCTCTATTACCTACAAAATGGAAGGGACATGTATGTTGATCAGGAACTGGAC
ATAAACCGTTTATCTGATTACGACGTCGATCACATTGTACCCCAATCCTTTTTGAAGGACGATTCAATCG
ACAATAAAGTGCTTACACGCTCGGATAAGAACCGAGGGAAAAGTGACAATGTTCCAAGCGAGGAAGTCGT
AAAGAAAATGAAGAACTATTGGCGGCAGCTCCTAAATGCGAAACTGATAACGCAAAGAAAGTTCGATAAC
TTAACTAAAGCTGAGAGGGGTGGCTTGTCTGAACTTGACAAGGCCGGATTTATTAAACGTCAGCTCGTGG
AAACCCGCCAAATCACAAAGCATGTTGCACAGATACTAGATTCCCGAATGAATACGAAATACGACGAGAA
CGATAAGCTGATTCGGGAAGTCAAAGTAATCACTTTAAAGTCAAAATTGGTGTCGGACTTCAGAAAGGAT
TTTCAATTCTATAAAGTTAGGGAGATAAATAACTACCACCATGCGCACGACGCTTATCTTAATGCCGTCG
TAGGGACCGCACTCATTAAGAAATACCCGAAGCTAGAAAGTGAGTTTGTGTATGGTGATTACAAAGTTTA
TGACGTCCGTAAGATGATCGCGAAAAGCGAACAGGAGATAGGCAAGGCTACAGCCAAATACTTCTTTTAT
TCTAACATTATGAATTTCTTTAAGACGGAAATCACTCTGGCAAACGGAGAGATACGCAAACGACCTTTAA
TTGAAACCAATGGGGAGACAGGTGAAATCGTATGGGATAAGGGCCGGGACTTCGCGACGGTGAGAAAAGT
TTTGTCCATGCCCCAAGTCAACATAGTAAAGAAAACTGAGGTGCAGACCGGAGGGTTTTCAAAGGAATCG
ATTCTTCCAAAAAGGAATAGTGATAAGCTCATCGCTCGTAAAAAGGACTGGGACCCGAAAAAGTACGGTG
GCTTCGATAGCCCTACAGTTGCCTATTCTGTCCTAGTAGTGGCAAAAGTTGAGAAGGGAAAATCCAAGAA
ACTGAAGTCAGTCAAAGAATTATTGGGGATAACGATTATGGAGCGCTCGTCTTTTGAAAAGAACCCCATC
GACTTCCTTGAGGCGAAAGGTTACAAGGAAGTAAAAAAGGATCTCATAATTAAACTACCAAAGTATAGTC
TGTTTGAGTTAGAAAATGGCCGAAAACGGATGTTGGCTAGCGCCGGAGAGCTTCAAAAGGGGAACGAACT
CGCACTACCGTCTAAATACGTGAATTTCCTGTATTTAGCGTCCCATTACGAGAAGTTGAAAGGTTCACCT
GAAGATAACGAACAGAAGCAACTTTTTGTTGAGCAGCACAAACATTATCTCGACGAAATCATAGAGCAAA
TTTCGGAATTCAGTAAGAGAGTCATCCTAGCTGATGCCAATCTGGACAAAGTATTAAGCGCATACAACAA
GCACAGGGATAAACCCATACGTGAGCAGGCGGAAAATATTATCCATTTGTTTACTCTTACCAACCTCGGC
GCTCCAGCCGCATTCAAGTATTTTGACACAACGATAGATCGCAAACGATACACTTCTACCAAGGAGGTGC
TAGACGCGACACTGATTCACCAATCCATCACGGGATTATATGAAACTCGGATAGATTTGTCACAGCTTGG
GGGTGACTCTGGTGGTTCTACTAATCTGTCAGATATTATTGAAAAGGAGACCGGTAAGCAACTGGTTATC
CAGGAATCCATCCTCATGCTCCCAGAGGAGGTGGAAGAAGTCATTGGGAACAAGCCGGAAAGCGATATAC
TCGTGCACACCGCCTACGACGAGAGCACCGACGAGAATGTCATGCTTCTGACTAGCGACGCCCCTGAATA
CAAGCCTTGGGCTCTGGTCATACAGGATAGCAACGGTGAGAACAAGATTAAGATGCTCTCTGGTGGTTCT
CCCAAGAAGAAGAGGAAAGTCTAACCGGTCATCATCACCATCACCATTGAAAACCGCTGTTCCTAGGAAT
CCCGAGGCCTCTACCGGGTAGGGGAGGCGCTTTTCCCAAGGCAGTCTGGAGCATGCGCTTTAGCAGCCCC
GCTGGGCACTTGGCGCTACACAAGTGGCCTCTGGCCTCGCACACATTCCACATCCACCGGTAGGCGCCAA
CCGGCTCCGTTCTTTGGTGGCCCCTTCGCGCCACCTTCTACTCCTCCCCTAGTCAGGAAGTTCCCCCCCG
CCCCGCAGCTCGCGTCGTGCAGGACGTGACAAATGGAAGTAGCACGTCTCACTAGTCTCGTGCAGATGGA
CAGCACCGCTGAGCAATGGAAGCGGGTAGGCCTTTGGGGCAGCGGCCAATAGCAGCTTTGCTCCTTCGCT
TTCTGGGCTCAGAGGCTGGGAAGGGGTGGGTCCGGGGGCGGGCTCAGGGGCGGGCTCAGGGGCGGGGCGG
GCGCCCGAAGGTCCTCCGGAGGCCCGGCATTCTGCACGCTTCAAAAGCGCACGTCTGCCGCGCTGTTCTC
CTCTTCCTCATCTCCGGGCCTTTCGACCTGCAGCCCAAGCTTACCATGACCGAGTACAAGCCCACGGTGC
GCCTCGCCACCCGCGACGACGTCCCCAGGGCCGTACGCACCCTCGCCGCCGCGTTCGCCGACTACCCCGC
CACGCGCCACACCGTCGATCCGGACCGCCACATCGAGCGGGTCACCGAGCTGCAAGAACTCTTCCTCACG
CGCGTCGGGCTCGACATCGGCAAGGTGTGGGTCGCGGACGACGGCGCCGCGGTGGCGGTCTGGACCACGC
CGGAGAGCGTCGAAGCGGGGGCGGTGTTCGCCGAGATCGGCCCGCGCATGGCCGAGTTGAGCGGTTCCCG
GCTGGCCGCGCAGCAACAGATGGAAGGCCTCCTGGCGCCGCACCGGCCCAAGGAGCCCGCGTGGTTCCTG
GCCACCGTCGGCGTCTCGCCCGACCACCAGGGCAAGGGTCTGGGCAGCGCCGTCGTGCTCCCCGGAGTGG
AGGCGGCCGAGCGCGCCGGGGTGCCCGCCTTCCTGGAGACCTCCGCGCCCCGCAACCTCCCCTTCTACGA
GCGGCTCGGCTTCACCGTCACCGCCGACGTCGAGGTGCCCGAAGGACCGCGCACCTGGTGCATGACCCGC
AAGCCCGGTGCCTGAAAACGTTGTTGTTTGGGGTTGAATTACTCTTCTAGACCGCGGCGCGCCCGATAAT
CAACCTCTGGATTACAAAATTTGTGAAAGATTGACTGGTATTCTTAACTATGTTGCTCCTTTTACGCTAT
GTGGATACGCTGCTTTAATGCCTTTGTATCATGCTATTGCTTCCCGTATGGCTTTCATTTTCTCCTCCTT
GTATAAATCCTGGTTGCTGTCTCTTTATGAGGAGTTGTGGCCCGTTGTCAGGCAACGTGGCGTGGTGTGC
ACTGTGTTTGCTGACGCAACCCCCACTGGTTGGGGCATTGCCACCACCTGTCAGCTCCTTTCCGGGACTT
TCGCTTTCCCCCTCCCTATTGCCACGGCGGAACTCATCGCCGCCTGCCTTGCCCGCTGCTGGACAGGGGC
TCGGCTGTTGGGCACTGACAATTCCGTGGTGTTGTCGGGGAAATCATCGTCCTTTCCTTGGCTGCTCGCC
TGTGTTGCCACCTGGATTCTGCGCGGGACGTCCTTCTGCTACGTCCCTTCGGCCCTCAATCCAGCGGACC
TTCCTTCCCGCGGCCTGCTGCCGGCTCTGCGGCCTCTTCCGCGTCTTCGCCTTCGCCCTCAGACGAGTCG
GATCTCCCTTTGGGCCGCCTCCCCGCATCGATACCGTCGACCTCGATCGAGACCTAGAAAAACATGGAGC
AATCACAAGTAGCAATACAGCAGCTACCAATGCTGATTGTGCCTGGCTAGAAGCACAAGAGGAGGAGGAG
GTGGGTTTTCCAGTCACACCTCAGGTACCTTTAAGACCAATGACTTACAAGGCAGCTGTAGATCTTAGCC
ACTTTTTAAAAGAAAAGGGGGGACTGGAAGGGCTAATTCACTCCCAACGAAGACAAGATATCCTTGATCT
GTGGATCTACCACACACAAGGCTACTTCCCTGATTGGCAGAACTACACACCAGGGCCAGGGATCAGATAT
CCACTGACCTTTGGATGGTGCTACAAGCTAGTACCAGTTGAGCAAGAGAAGGTAGAAGAAGCCAATGAAG
GAGAGAACACCCGCTTGTTACACCCTGTGAGCCTGCATGGGATGGATGACCCGGAGAGAGAAGTATTAGA
GTGGAGGTTTGACAGCCGCCTAGCATTTCATCACATGGCCCGAGAGCTGCATCCGGACTGTACTGGGTCT
CTCTGGTTAGACCAGATCTGAGCCTGGGAGCTCTCTGGCTAACTAGGGAACCCACTGCTTAAGCCTCAAT
AAAGCTTGCCTTGAGTGCTTCAAGTAGTGTGTGCCCGTCTGTTGTGTGACTCTGGTAACTAGAGATCCCT
CAGACCCTTTTAGTCAGTGTGGAAAATCTCTAGCAGCATGTGAGCAAAAGGCCAGCAAAAGGCCAGGAAC
CGTAAAAAGGCCGCGTTGCTGGCGTTTTTCCATAGGCTCCGCCCCCCTGACGAGCATCACAAAAATCGAC
GCTCAAGTCAGAGGTGGCGAAACCCGACAGGACTATAAAGATACCAGGCGTTTCCCCCTGGAAGCTCCCT
CGTGCGCTCTCCTGTTCCGACCCTGCCGCTTACCGGATACCTGTCCGCCTTTCTCCCTTCGGGAAGCGTG
GCGCTTTCTCATAGCTCACGCTGTAGGTATCTCAGTTCGGTGTAGGTCGTTCGCTCCAAGCTGGGCTGTG
TGCACGAACCCCCCGTTCAGCCCGACCGCTGCGCCTTATCCGGTAACTATCGTCTTGAGTCCAACCCGGT
AAGACACGACTTATCGCCACTGGCAGCAGCCACTGGTAACAGGATTAGCAGAGCGAGGTATGTAGGCGGT
GCTACAGAGTTCTTGAAGTGGTGGCCTAACTACGGCTACACTAGAAGAACAGTATTTGGTATCTGCGCTC
TGCTGAAGCCAGTTACCTTCGGAAAAAGAGTTGGTAGCTCTTGATCCGGCAAACAAACCACCGCTGGTAG
CGGTGGTTTTTTTGTTTGCAAGCAGCAGATTACGCGCAGAAAAAAAGGATCTCAAGAAGATCCTTTGATC
TTTTCTACGGGGTCTGACGCTCAGTGGAACGAAAACTCACGTTAAGGGATTTTGGTCATGAGATTATCAA
AAAGGATCTTCACCTAGATCCTTTTAAATTAAAAATGAAGTTTTAAATCAATCTAAAGTATATATGAGTA
AACTTGGTCTGACAGTTACCAATGCTTAATCAGTGAGGCACCTATCTCAGCGATCTGTCTATTTCGTTCA
TCCATAGTTGCCTGACTCCCCGTCGTGTAGATAACTACGATACGGGAGGGCTTACCATCTGGCCCCAGTG
CTGCAATGATACCGCGAGACCCACGCTCACCGGCTCCAGATTTATCAGCAATAAACCAGCCAGCCGGAAG
GGCCGAGCGCAGAAGTGGTCCTGCAACTTTATCCGCCTCCATCCAGTCTATTAATTGTTGCCGGGAAGCT
AGAGTAAGTAGTTCGCCAGTTAATAGTTTGCGCAACGTTGTTGCCATTGCTACAGGCATCGTGGTGTCAC
GCTCGTCGTTTGGTATGGCTTCATTCAGCTCCGGTTCCCAACGATCAAGGCGAGTTACATGATCCCCCAT
GTTGTGCAAAAAAGCGGTTAGCTCCTTCGGTCCTCCGATCGTTGTCAGAAGTAAGTTGGCCGCAGTGTTA
TCACTCATGGTTATGGCAGCACTGCATAATTCTCTTACTGTCATGCCATCCGTAAGATGCTTTTCTGTGA
CTGGTGAGTACTCAACCAAGTCATTCTGAGAATAGTGTATGCGGCGACCGAGTTGCTCTTGCCCGGCGTC
AATACGGGATAATACCGCGCCACATAGCAGAACTTTAAAAGTGCTCATCATTGGAAAACGTTCTTCGGGG
CGAAAACTCTCAAGGATCTTACCGCTGTTGAGATCCAGTTCGATGTAACCCACTCGTGCACCCAACTGAT
CTTCAGCATCTTTTACTTTCACCAGCGTTTCTGGGTGAGCAAAAACAGGAAGGCAAAATGCCGCAAAAAA
GGGAATAAGGGCGACACGGAAATGTTGAATACTCATACTCTTCCTTTTTCAATATTATTGAAGCATTTAT
CAGGGTTATTGTCTCATGAGCGGATACATATTTGAATGTATTTAGAAAAATAAACAAATAGGGGTTCCGC
GCACATTTCCCCGAAAAGTGCCACCTGAC
