Features (pLannotate 1.2.2; 23 found; start..end, strand, type, name):
     22..74      -  misc_feature   bom (fragment): basis of mobility region from pBR322
    229..608     +  enhancer       CMV enhancer: human cytomegalovirus immediate early enhancer
    609..808     +  promoter       CMV promoter: human cytomegalovirus (CMV) immediate early promoter
    826..1006    +  LTR            5' LTR (truncated): truncated 5' long terminal repeat (LTR) from HIV-1
   1053..1178    +  misc_feature   HIV-1 Ψ: packaging signal of human immunodeficiency virus type 1
   1162..1500    +  CDS            HIV-1 gag (fragment): gag protein from human immunodeficiency virus 1; gag
   1675..1908    +  misc_feature   RRE: The Rev response element (RRE) of HIV-1 allows for Rev-dependent mRNA export from the nucleus to the cytoplasm.
   2285..2385    +  CDS            Rev (fragment): human immunodeficiency virus 1 (HIV-1) Rev protein; rev; enhances nuclear export of unspliced and incompletely spliced viral mRNAs
   2435..2552    +  misc_feature   cPPT/CTS: central polypurine tract and central termination sequence of HIV-1
   2670..2881    +  promoter       EF-1α core promoter: core promoter for human elongation factor EF-1α
   2932..3618    +  CDS            Apobec1: ABEC1_RAT - Experimental evidence at protein level: Swiss-Prot protein existence level 1. Catalytic component of the apolipoprotein B mRNA editing enzyme complex which is responsible for the postranscriptional editing of a CAA codon for Gln to a UAA codon for stop in the APOB mRNA. May also play a role in the epigenetic regulation of gene expression by participating in DNA demethylation. From Rattus norvegicus (Rat).
   3619..3666    +  CDS            ABE(7.10) (fragment): adenine base editor comprising wild-type E. coli TadA fused to the evolved TadA*(7.10) mutant (Gaudelli et al., 2017)
   3667..7767    +  CDS            Cas9 VQR: Streptococcus pyogenes Cas9 endonuclease with the D1135V/R1335Q/T1337R mutations has an altered recognition specificity for the protospacer adjacent motif (PAM) (Kleinstiver et al., 2015)
   7780..8028    +  CDS            UGI: UNGI_BPPB2 - Experimental evidence at protein level: Swiss-Prot protein existence level 1. This protein binds specifically and reversibly to the host uracil-DNA glycosylase, preventing removal of uracil residues from PBS2 DNA by the host uracil-excision repair system. From Bacillus phage PBS2 (Bacteriophage PBS2).
   8126..8625    +  promoter       PGK promoter: mouse phosphoglycerate kinase 1 promoter
   8646..9245    +  CDS            PuroR: puromycin N-acetyltransferase; pac from Streptomyces alboniger; confers resistance to puromycin
   9298..9886    +  misc_feature   WPRE: woodchuck hepatitis virus posttranscriptional regulatory element
   9887..9906    +  misc_feature   MCS (fragment): pBluescript multiple cloning site
   9908..10408   +  CDS            nef (fragment): NEF_HV1LA - Experimental evidence at protein level: Swiss-Prot protein existence level 1. Extracellular Nef protein targets CD4(+) T-lymphocytes for apoptosis by interacting with CXCR4 surface receptors. From Human immunodeficiency virus type 1 group M subtype B (isolate Lai) (HIV-1).
  10415..10595   +  LTR            5' LTR (truncated): truncated 5' long terminal repeat (LTR) from HIV-1
  10657..11245   -  rep_origin     ori: high-copy-number ColE1/pMB1/pBR322/pUC origin of replication
  11416..12276   -  CDS            AmpR: β-lactamase; bla; confers resistance to ampicillin, carbenicillin, and related antibiotics
  12277..12381   -  promoter       AmpR promoter: bla
>Addgene plasmid #110842 | pLenti-BE3-PGK-Puro | addgene full sequence | sequence record 211408 | Addgene NGS Result
TCGGGAGATCTCCCGATCCCCTATGGTGCACTCTCAGTACAATCTGCTCTGATGCCGCATAGTTAAGCCA
GTATCTGCTCCCTGCTTGTGTGTTGGAGGTCGCTGAGTAGTGCGCGAGCAAAATTTAAGCTACAACAAGG
CAAGGCTTGACCGACAATTGCATGAAGAATCTGCTTAGGGTTAGGCGTTTTGCGCTGCTTCGCGATGTAC
GGGCCAGATATACGCGTTGACATTGATTATTGACTAGTTATTAATAGTAATCAATTACGGGGTCATTAGT
TCATAGCCCATATATGGAGTTCCGCGTTACATAACTTACGGTAAATGGCCCGCCTGGCTGACCGCCCAAC
GACCCCCGCCCATTGACGTCAATAATGACGTATGTTCCCATAGTAACGCCAATAGGGACTTTCCATTGAC
GTCAATGGGTGGAGTATTTACGGTAAACTGCCCACTTGGCAGTACATCAAGTGTATCATATGCCAAGTAC
GCCCCCTATTGACGTCAATGACGGTAAATGGCCCGCCTGGCATTATGCCCAGTACATGACCTTATGGGAC
TTTCCTACTTGGCAGTACATCTACGTATTAGTCATCGCTATTACCATGGTGATGCGGTTTTGGCAGTACA
TCAATGGGCGTGGATAGCGGTTTGACTCACGGGGATTTCCAAGTCTCCACCCCATTGACGTCAATGGGAG
TTTGTTTTGGCACCAAAATCAACGGGACTTTCCAAAATGTCGTAACAACTCCGCCCCATTGACGCAAATG
GGCGGTAGGCGTGTACGGTGGGAGGTCTATATAAGCAGCGCGTTTTGCCTGTACTGGGTCTCTCTGGTTA
GACCAGATCTGAGCCTGGGAGCTCTCTGGCTAACTAGGGAACCCACTGCTTAAGCCTCAATAAAGCTTGC
CTTGAGTGCTTCAAGTAGTGTGTGCCCGTCTGTTGTGTGACTCTGGTAACTAGAGATCCCTCAGACCCTT
TTAGTCAGTGTGGAAAATCTCTAGCAGTGGCGCCCGAACAGGGACTTGAAAGCGAAAGGGAAACCAGAGG
AGCTCTCTCGACGCAGGACTCGGCTTGCTGAAGCGCGCACGGCAAGAGGCGAGGGGCGGCGACTGGTGAG
TACGCCAAAAATTTTGACTAGCGGAGGCTAGAAGGAGAGAGATGGGTGCGAGAGCGTCAGTATTAAGCGG
GGGAGAATTAGATCGCGATGGGAAAAAATTCGGTTAAGGCCAGGGGGAAAGAAAAAATATAAATTAAAAC
ATATAGTATGGGCAAGCAGGGAGCTAGAACGATTCGCAGTTAATCCTGGCCTGTTAGAAACATCAGAAGG
CTGTAGACAAATACTGGGACAGCTACAACCATCCCTTCAGACAGGATCAGAAGAACTTAGATCATTATAT
AATACAGTAGCAACCCTCTATTGTGTGCATCAAAGGATAGAGATAAAAGACACCAAGGAAGCTTTAGACA
AGATAGAGGAAGAGCAAAACAAAAGTAAGACCACCGCACAGCAAGCGGCCGGCCGCTGATCTTCAGACCT
GGAGGAGGAGATATGAGGGACAATTGGAGAAGTGAATTATATAAATATAAAGTAGTAAAAATTGAACCAT
TAGGAGTAGCACCCACCAAGGCAAAGAGAAGAGTGGTGCAGAGAGAAAAAAGAGCAGTGGGAATAGGAGC
TTTGTTCCTTGGGTTCTTGGGAGCAGCAGGAAGCACTATGGGCGCAGCGTCAATGACGCTGACGGTACAG
GCCAGACAATTATTGTCTGGTATAGTGCAGCAGCAGAACAATTTGCTGAGGGCTATTGAGGCGCAACAGC
ATCTGTTGCAACTCACAGTCTGGGGCATCAAGCAGCTCCAGGCAAGAATCCTGGCTGTGGAAAGATACCT
AAAGGATCAACAGCTCCTGGGGATTTGGGGTTGCTCTGGAAAACTCATTTGCACCACTGCTGTGCCTTGG
AATGCTAGTTGGAGTAATAAATCTCTGGAACAGATTTGGAATCACACGACCTGGATGGAGTGGGACAGAG
AAATTAACAATTACACAAGCTTAATACACTCCTTAATTGAAGAATCGCAAAACCAGCAAGAAAAGAATGA
ACAAGAATTATTGGAATTAGATAAATGGGCAAGTTTGTGGAATTGGTTTAACATAACAAATTGGCTGTGG
TATATAAAATTATTCATAATGATAGTAGGAGGCTTGGTAGGTTTAAGAATAGTTTTTGCTGTACTTTCTA
TAGTGAATAGAGTTAGGCAGGGATATTCACCATTATCGTTTCAGACCCACCTCCCAACCCCGAGGGGACC
CGACAGGCCCGAAGGAATAGAAGAAGAAGGTGGAGAGAGAGACAGAGACAGATCCATTCGATTAGTGAAC
GGATCGGCACTGCGTGCGCCAATTCTGCAGACAAATGGCAGTATTCATCCACAATTTTAAAAGAAAAGGG
GGGATTGGGGGGTACAGTGCAGGGGAAAGAATAGTAGACATAATAGCAACAGACATACAAACTAAAGAAT
TACAAAAACAAATTACAAAAATTCAAAATTTTCGGGTTTATTACAGGGACAGCAGAGATCCAGTTTGGTT
AGTACCGGGCCCGGGTCGACTAGTGATCAGTGTGAGGGAGTGTAAAGCTGGTTTTCGAGTGGCTCCAGTG
CCCGTCAGTGGGCAGAGCGCACATCGCCCACAGTCCCCGAGAAGTTGGGGGGAGGGGTCGGCAATTGAAC
CGGTGCCTAGAGAAGGTGGCGCGGGGTAAACTGGGAAAGTGATGTCGTGTACTGGCTCCGCCTTTTTCCC
GAGGGTGGGGGAGAACCGTATATAAGTGCAGTAGTCGCCGTGAACGTTCTTTTTCGCAACGGGTTTGCCG
CCAGAACACAGGTGTCGTGACGCGGCTAACTCGAACGCTAGCTGTGCGATCGTTTGCCACCATGAGCTCA
GAGACTGGCCCAGTGGCTGTGGACCCCACATTGAGACGGCGGATCGAGCCCCATGAGTTTGAGGTATTCT
TCGATCCGAGAGAGCTCCGCAAGGAGACCTGCCTGCTTTACGAAATTAATTGGGGGGGCCGGCACTCCAT
TTGGCGACATACATCACAGAACACTAACAAGCACGTCGAAGTCAACTTCATCGAGAAGTTCACGACAGAA
AGATATTTCTGTCCGAACACAAGGTGCAGCATTACCTGGTTTCTCAGCTGGAGCCCATGCGGCGAATGTA
GTAGGGCCATCACTGAATTCCTGTCAAGGTATCCCCACGTCACTCTGTTTATTTACATCGCAAGGCTGTA
CCACCACGCTGACCCCCGCAATCGACAAGGCCTGCGGGATTTGATCTCTTCAGGTGTGACTATCCAAATT
ATGACTGAGCAGGAGTCAGGATACTGCTGGAGAAACTTTGTGAATTATAGCCCGAGTAATGAAGCCCACT
GGCCTAGGTATCCCCATCTGTGGGTACGACTGTACGTTCTTGAACTGTACTGCATCATACTGGGCCTGCC
TCCTTGTCTCAACATTCTGAGAAGGAAGCAGCCACAGCTGACATTCTTTACCATCGCTCTTCAGTCTTGT
CATTACCAGCGACTGCCCCCACACATTCTCTGGGCCACCGGGTTGAAAAGCGGCAGCGAGACTCCCGGGA
CCTCAGAGTCCGCCACACCCGAAAGTGATAAAAAGTATTCTATTGGTTTAGCCATCGGCACTAATTCCGT
TGGATGGGCTGTCATAACCGATGAATACAAAGTACCTTCAAAGAAATTTAAGGTGTTGGGGAACACAGAC
CGTCATTCGATTAAAAAGAATCTTATCGGTGCCCTCCTATTCGATAGTGGCGAAACGGCAGAGGCGACTC
GCCTGAAACGAACCGCTCGGAGAAGGTATACACGTCGCAAGAACCGAATATGTTACTTACAAGAAATTTT
TAGCAATGAGATGGCCAAAGTTGACGATTCTTTCTTTCACCGTTTGGAAGAGTCCTTCCTTGTCGAAGAG
GACAAGAAACATGAACGGCACCCCATCTTTGGAAACATAGTAGATGAGGTGGCATATCATGAAAAGTACC
CAACGATTTATCACCTCAGAAAAAAGCTAGTTGACTCAACTGATAAAGCGGACCTGAGGTTAATCTACTT
GGCTCTTGCCCATATGATAAAGTTCCGTGGGCACTTTCTCATTGAGGGTGATCTAAATCCGGACAACTCG
GATGTCGACAAACTGTTCATCCAGTTAGTACAAACCTATAATCAGTTGTTTGAAGAGAACCCTATAAATG
CAAGTGGCGTGGATGCGAAGGCTATTCTTAGCGCCCGCCTCTCTAAATCCCGACGGCTAGAAAACCTGAT
CGCACAATTACCCGGAGAGAAGAAAAATGGGTTGTTCGGTAACCTTATAGCGCTCTCACTAGGCCTGACA
CCAAATTTTAAGTCGAACTTCGACTTAGCTGAAGATGCCAAATTGCAGCTTAGTAAGGACACGTACGATG
ACGATCTCGACAATCTACTGGCACAAATTGGAGATCAGTATGCGGACTTATTTTTGGCTGCCAAAAACCT
TAGCGATGCAATCCTCCTATCTGACATACTGAGAGTTAATACTGAGATTACCAAGGCGCCGTTATCCGCT
TCAATGATCAAAAGGTACGATGAACATCACCAAGACTTGACACTTCTCAAGGCCCTAGTCCGTCAGCAAC
TGCCTGAGAAATATAAGGAAATATTCTTTGATCAGTCGAAAAACGGGTACGCAGGTTATATTGACGGCGG
AGCGAGTCAAGAGGAATTCTACAAGTTTATCAAACCCATATTAGAGAAGATGGATGGGACGGAAGAGTTG
CTTGTAAAACTCAATCGCGAAGATCTACTGCGAAAGCAGCGGACTTTCGACAACGGTAGCATTCCACATC
AAATCCACTTAGGCGAATTGCATGCTATACTTAGAAGGCAGGAGGATTTTTATCCGTTCCTCAAAGACAA
TCGTGAAAAGATTGAGAAAATCCTAACCTTTCGCATACCTTACTATGTGGGACCCCTGGCCCGAGGGAAC
TCTCGGTTCGCATGGATGACAAGAAAGTCCGAAGAAACGATTACTCCATGGAATTTTGAGGAAGTTGTCG
ATAAAGGTGCGTCAGCTCAATCGTTCATCGAGAGGATGACCAACTTTGACAAGAATTTACCGAACGAAAA
AGTATTGCCTAAGCACAGTTTACTTTACGAGTATTTCACAGTGTACAATGAACTCACGAAAGTTAAGTAT
GTCACTGAGGGCATGCGTAAACCCGCCTTTCTAAGCGGAGAACAGAAGAAAGCAATAGTAGATCTGTTAT
TCAAGACCAACCGCAAAGTGACAGTTAAGCAATTGAAAGAGGACTACTTTAAGAAAATTGAATGCTTCGA
TTCTGTCGAGATCTCCGGGGTAGAAGATCGATTTAATGCGTCACTTGGTACGTATCATGACCTCCTAAAG
ATAATTAAAGATAAGGACTTCCTGGATAACGAAGAGAATGAAGATATCTTAGAAGATATAGTGTTGACTC
TTACCCTCTTTGAAGATCGGGAAATGATTGAGGAAAGACTAAAAACATACGCTCACCTGTTCGACGATAA
GGTTATGAAACAGTTAAAGAGGCGTCGCTATACGGGCTGGGGACGATTGTCGCGGAAACTTATCAACGGG
ATAAGAGACAAGCAAAGTGGTAAAACTATTCTCGATTTTCTAAAGAGCGACGGCTTCGCCAATAGGAACT
TTATGCAGCTGATCCATGATGACTCTTTAACCTTCAAAGAGGATATACAAAAGGCACAGGTTTCCGGACA
AGGGGACTCATTGCACGAACATATTGCGAATCTTGCTGGTTCGCCAGCCATCAAAAAGGGCATACTCCAG
ACAGTCAAAGTAGTGGATGAGCTAGTTAAGGTCATGGGACGTCACAAACCGGAAAACATTGTAATCGAGA
TGGCACGCGAAAATCAAACGACTCAGAAGGGGCAAAAAAACAGTCGAGAGCGGATGAAGAGAATAGAAGA
GGGTATTAAAGAACTGGGCAGCCAGATCTTAAAGGAGCATCCTGTGGAAAATACCCAATTGCAGAACGAG
AAACTTTACCTCTATTACCTACAAAATGGAAGGGACATGTATGTTGATCAGGAACTGGACATAAACCGTT
TATCTGATTACGACGTCGATCACATTGTACCCCAATCCTTTTTGAAGGACGATTCAATCGACAATAAAGT
GCTTACACGCTCGGATAAGAACCGAGGGAAAAGTGACAATGTTCCAAGCGAGGAAGTCGTAAAGAAAATG
AAGAACTATTGGCGGCAGCTCCTAAATGCGAAACTGATAACGCAAAGAAAGTTCGATAACTTAACTAAAG
CTGAGAGGGGTGGCTTGTCTGAACTTGACAAGGCCGGATTTATTAAACGTCAGCTCGTGGAAACCCGCCA
AATCACAAAGCATGTTGCACAGATACTAGATTCCCGAATGAATACGAAATACGACGAGAACGATAAGCTG
ATTCGGGAAGTCAAAGTAATCACTTTAAAGTCAAAATTGGTGTCGGACTTCAGAAAGGATTTTCAATTCT
ATAAAGTTAGGGAGATAAATAACTACCACCATGCGCACGACGCTTATCTTAATGCCGTCGTAGGGACCGC
ACTCATTAAGAAATACCCGAAGCTAGAAAGTGAGTTTGTGTATGGTGATTACAAAGTTTATGACGTCCGT
AAGATGATCGCGAAAAGCGAACAGGAGATAGGCAAGGCTACAGCCAAATACTTCTTTTATTCTAACATTA
TGAATTTCTTTAAGACGGAAATCACTCTGGCAAACGGAGAGATACGCAAACGACCTTTAATTGAAACCAA
TGGGGAGACAGGTGAAATCGTATGGGATAAGGGCCGGGACTTCGCGACGGTGAGAAAAGTTTTGTCCATG
CCCCAAGTCAACATAGTAAAGAAAACTGAGGTGCAGACCGGAGGGTTTTCAAAGGAATCGATTCTTCCAA
AAAGGAATAGTGATAAGCTCATCGCTCGTAAAAAGGACTGGGACCCGAAAAAGTACGGTGGCTTCGATAG
CCCTACAGTTGCCTATTCTGTCCTAGTAGTGGCAAAAGTTGAGAAGGGAAAATCCAAGAAACTGAAGTCA
GTCAAAGAATTATTGGGGATAACGATTATGGAGCGCTCGTCTTTTGAAAAGAACCCCATCGACTTCCTTG
AGGCGAAAGGTTACAAGGAAGTAAAAAAGGATCTCATAATTAAACTACCAAAGTATAGTCTGTTTGAGTT
AGAAAATGGCCGAAAACGGATGTTGGCTAGCGCCGGAGAGCTTCAAAAGGGGAACGAACTCGCACTACCG
TCTAAATACGTGAATTTCCTGTATTTAGCGTCCCATTACGAGAAGTTGAAAGGTTCACCTGAAGATAACG
AACAGAAGCAACTTTTTGTTGAGCAGCACAAACATTATCTCGACGAAATCATAGAGCAAATTTCGGAATT
CAGTAAGAGAGTCATCCTAGCTGATGCCAATCTGGACAAAGTATTAAGCGCATACAACAAGCACAGGGAT
AAACCCATACGTGAGCAGGCGGAAAATATTATCCATTTGTTTACTCTTACCAACCTCGGCGCTCCAGCCG
CATTCAAGTATTTTGACACAACGATAGATCGCAAACGATACACTTCTACCAAGGAGGTGCTAGACGCGAC
ACTGATTCACCAATCCATCACGGGATTATATGAAACTCGGATAGATTTGTCACAGCTTGGGGGTGACTCT
GGTGGTTCTACTAATCTGTCAGATATTATTGAAAAGGAGACCGGTAAGCAACTGGTTATCCAGGAATCCA
TCCTCATGCTCCCAGAGGAGGTGGAAGAAGTCATTGGGAACAAGCCGGAAAGCGATATACTCGTGCACAC
CGCCTACGACGAGAGCACCGACGAGAATGTCATGCTTCTGACTAGCGACGCCCCTGAATACAAGCCTTGG
GCTCTGGTCATACAGGATAGCAACGGTGAGAACAAGATTAAGATGCTCTCTGGTGGTTCTCCCAAGAAGA
AGAGGAAAGTCTAACCGGTCATCATCACCATCACCATTGAAAACCGCTGTTCCTAGGAATCCCGAGGCCT
CTACCGGGTAGGGGAGGCGCTTTTCCCAAGGCAGTCTGGAGCATGCGCTTTAGCAGCCCCGCTGGGCACT
TGGCGCTACACAAGTGGCCTCTGGCCTCGCACACATTCCACATCCACCGGTAGGCGCCAACCGGCTCCGT
TCTTTGGTGGCCCCTTCGCGCCACCTTCTACTCCTCCCCTAGTCAGGAAGTTCCCCCCCGCCCCGCAGCT
CGCGTCGTGCAGGACGTGACAAATGGAAGTAGCACGTCTCACTAGTCTCGTGCAGATGGACAGCACCGCT
GAGCAATGGAAGCGGGTAGGCCTTTGGGGCAGCGGCCAATAGCAGCTTTGCTCCTTCGCTTTCTGGGCTC
AGAGGCTGGGAAGGGGTGGGTCCGGGGGCGGGCTCAGGGGCGGGCTCAGGGGCGGGGCGGGCGCCCGAAG
GTCCTCCGGAGGCCCGGCATTCTGCACGCTTCAAAAGCGCACGTCTGCCGCGCTGTTCTCCTCTTCCTCA
TCTCCGGGCCTTTCGACCTGCAGCCCAAGCTTACCATGACCGAGTACAAGCCCACGGTGCGCCTCGCCAC
CCGCGACGACGTCCCCAGGGCCGTACGCACCCTCGCCGCCGCGTTCGCCGACTACCCCGCCACGCGCCAC
ACCGTCGATCCGGACCGCCACATCGAGCGGGTCACCGAGCTGCAAGAACTCTTCCTCACGCGCGTCGGGC
TCGACATCGGCAAGGTGTGGGTCGCGGACGACGGCGCCGCGGTGGCGGTCTGGACCACGCCGGAGAGCGT
CGAAGCGGGGGCGGTGTTCGCCGAGATCGGCCCGCGCATGGCCGAGTTGAGCGGTTCCCGGCTGGCCGCG
CAGCAACAGATGGAAGGCCTCCTGGCGCCGCACCGGCCCAAGGAGCCCGCGTGGTTCCTGGCCACCGTCG
GCGTCTCGCCCGACCACCAGGGCAAGGGTCTGGGCAGCGCCGTCGTGCTCCCCGGAGTGGAGGCGGCCGA
GCGCGCCGGGGTGCCCGCCTTCCTGGAGACCTCCGCGCCCCGCAACCTCCCCTTCTACGAGCGGCTCGGC
TTCACCGTCACCGCCGACGTCGAGGTGCCCGAAGGACCGCGCACCTGGTGCATGACCCGCAAGCCCGGTG
CCTGAAAACGTTGTTGTTTGGGGTTGAATTACTCTTCTAGACCGCGGCGCGCCCGATAATCAACCTCTGG
ATTACAAAATTTGTGAAAGATTGACTGGTATTCTTAACTATGTTGCTCCTTTTACGCTATGTGGATACGC
TGCTTTAATGCCTTTGTATCATGCTATTGCTTCCCGTATGGCTTTCATTTTCTCCTCCTTGTATAAATCC
TGGTTGCTGTCTCTTTATGAGGAGTTGTGGCCCGTTGTCAGGCAACGTGGCGTGGTGTGCACTGTGTTTG
CTGACGCAACCCCCACTGGTTGGGGCATTGCCACCACCTGTCAGCTCCTTTCCGGGACTTTCGCTTTCCC
CCTCCCTATTGCCACGGCGGAACTCATCGCCGCCTGCCTTGCCCGCTGCTGGACAGGGGCTCGGCTGTTG
GGCACTGACAATTCCGTGGTGTTGTCGGGGAAATCATCGTCCTTTCCTTGGCTGCTCGCCTGTGTTGCCA
CCTGGATTCTGCGCGGGACGTCCTTCTGCTACGTCCCTTCGGCCCTCAATCCAGCGGACCTTCCTTCCCG
CGGCCTGCTGCCGGCTCTGCGGCCTCTTCCGCGTCTTCGCCTTCGCCCTCAGACGAGTCGGATCTCCCTT
TGGGCCGCCTCCCCGCATCGATACCGTCGACCTCGATCGAGACCTAGAAAAACATGGAGCAATCACAAGT
AGCAATACAGCAGCTACCAATGCTGATTGTGCCTGGCTAGAAGCACAAGAGGAGGAGGAGGTGGGTTTTC
CAGTCACACCTCAGGTACCTTTAAGACCAATGACTTACAAGGCAGCTGTAGATCTTAGCCACTTTTTAAA
AGAAAAGGGGGGACTGGAAGGGCTAATTCACTCCCAACGAAGACAAGATATCCTTGATCTGTGGATCTAC
CACACACAAGGCTACTTCCCTGATTGGCAGAACTACACACCAGGGCCAGGGATCAGATATCCACTGACCT
TTGGATGGTGCTACAAGCTAGTACCAGTTGAGCAAGAGAAGGTAGAAGAAGCCAATGAAGGAGAGAACAC
CCGCTTGTTACACCCTGTGAGCCTGCATGGGATGGATGACCCGGAGAGAGAAGTATTAGAGTGGAGGTTT
GACAGCCGCCTAGCATTTCATCACATGGCCCGAGAGCTGCATCCGGACTGTACTGGGTCTCTCTGGTTAG
ACCAGATCTGAGCCTGGGAGCTCTCTGGCTAACTAGGGAACCCACTGCTTAAGCCTCAATAAAGCTTGCC
TTGAGTGCTTCAAGTAGTGTGTGCCCGTCTGTTGTGTGACTCTGGTAACTAGAGATCCCTCAGACCCTTT
TAGTCAGTGTGGAAAATCTCTAGCAGCATGTGAGCAAAAGGCCAGCAAAAGGCCAGGAACCGTAAAAAGG
CCGCGTTGCTGGCGTTTTTCCATAGGCTCCGCCCCCCTGACGAGCATCACAAAAATCGACGCTCAAGTCA
GAGGTGGCGAAACCCGACAGGACTATAAAGATACCAGGCGTTTCCCCCTGGAAGCTCCCTCGTGCGCTCT
CCTGTTCCGACCCTGCCGCTTACCGGATACCTGTCCGCCTTTCTCCCTTCGGGAAGCGTGGCGCTTTCTC
ATAGCTCACGCTGTAGGTATCTCAGTTCGGTGTAGGTCGTTCGCTCCAAGCTGGGCTGTGTGCACGAACC
CCCCGTTCAGCCCGACCGCTGCGCCTTATCCGGTAACTATCGTCTTGAGTCCAACCCGGTAAGACACGAC
TTATCGCCACTGGCAGCAGCCACTGGTAACAGGATTAGCAGAGCGAGGTATGTAGGCGGTGCTACAGAGT
TCTTGAAGTGGTGGCCTAACTACGGCTACACTAGAAGAACAGTATTTGGTATCTGCGCTCTGCTGAAGCC
AGTTACCTTCGGAAAAAGAGTTGGTAGCTCTTGATCCGGCAAACAAACCACCGCTGGTAGCGGTGGTTTT
TTTGTTTGCAAGCAGCAGATTACGCGCAGAAAAAAAGGATCTCAAGAAGATCCTTTGATCTTTTCTACGG
GGTCTGACGCTCAGTGGAACGAAAACTCACGTTAAGGGATTTTGGTCATGAGATTATCAAAAAGGATCTT
CACCTAGATCCTTTTAAATTAAAAATGAAGTTTTAAATCAATCTAAAGTATATATGAGTAAACTTGGTCT
GACAGTTACCAATGCTTAATCAGTGAGGCACCTATCTCAGCGATCTGTCTATTTCGTTCATCCATAGTTG
CCTGACTCCCCGTCGTGTAGATAACTACGATACGGGAGGGCTTACCATCTGGCCCCAGTGCTGCAATGAT
ACCGCGAGACCCACGCTCACCGGCTCCAGATTTATCAGCAATAAACCAGCCAGCCGGAAGGGCCGAGCGC
AGAAGTGGTCCTGCAACTTTATCCGCCTCCATCCAGTCTATTAATTGTTGCCGGGAAGCTAGAGTAAGTA
GTTCGCCAGTTAATAGTTTGCGCAACGTTGTTGCCATTGCTACAGGCATCGTGGTGTCACGCTCGTCGTT
TGGTATGGCTTCATTCAGCTCCGGTTCCCAACGATCAAGGCGAGTTACATGATCCCCCATGTTGTGCAAA
AAAGCGGTTAGCTCCTTCGGTCCTCCGATCGTTGTCAGAAGTAAGTTGGCCGCAGTGTTATCACTCATGG
TTATGGCAGCACTGCATAATTCTCTTACTGTCATGCCATCCGTAAGATGCTTTTCTGTGACTGGTGAGTA
CTCAACCAAGTCATTCTGAGAATAGTGTATGCGGCGACCGAGTTGCTCTTGCCCGGCGTCAATACGGGAT
AATACCGCGCCACATAGCAGAACTTTAAAAGTGCTCATCATTGGAAAACGTTCTTCGGGGCGAAAACTCT
CAAGGATCTTACCGCTGTTGAGATCCAGTTCGATGTAACCCACTCGTGCACCCAACTGATCTTCAGCATC
TTTTACTTTCACCAGCGTTTCTGGGTGAGCAAAAACAGGAAGGCAAAATGCCGCAAAAAAGGGAATAAGG
GCGACACGGAAATGTTGAATACTCATACTCTTCCTTTTTCAATATTATTGAAGCATTTATCAGGGTTATT
GTCTCATGAGCGGATACATATTTGAATGTATTTAGAAAAATAAACAAATAGGGGTTCCGCGCACATTTCC
CCGAAAAGTGCCACCTGACGTCGACGGA
